>Addgene plasmid #220695 | AiP2030 - pAAV-AiE2604m-minBG-SYFP2-WPRE-BGHpA | addgene full sequence | sequence record 462022 | Addgene NGS Result
CCTGCAGGCAGCTGCGCGCTCGCTCGCTCACTGAGGCCGCCCGGGCGTCGGGCGACCTTTGGTCGCCCGG
CCTCAGTGAGCGAGCGAGCGCGCAGAGAGGGAGTGGCCAACTCCATCACTAGGGGTTCCTGCGGCCGCAC
GCGTCCTTTTTCAAAGTTCATTTTGTGTTTCCCTTTCATTACACAAAAGATTAGATAACAAAGAGTTTTC
TTTGCTACAAAAAATTATCTTTCTTCAGCATTATAACTGATGGAGAAAATTACTTTGGTGAAAATGAAAA
TAGAAAGCATAAGTGTTAATAGATGAATTCATATCTAATTATCTACTTCTCGCTTGCAAAAAAAGAAATA
GTGGGATACTTAAGTTAAAATGTTCTGCCCAGAAATCAAAGACATAGAAAGATAATTTTCTGTAAACAAT
GTTTCTTATTGTTTTGGGCCATATTCCAATTTCCAAATGTAGATCTATTGAACAAAGTTTCACATCAATT
CAAATGTAGTATTGAAATGTATTTTCAGTGGCGAAAAGTGAGATATCATCTTACAATGAGCATCATGTTC
ATTCCTAGAAATATCTCAGTGCTGCAGATATTGAGTTCATACTTCTCAGATTCAAAATTACATACCTTTT
ATGAAAATGAGAACTAACTATTCAAACACTATCCCATCTGAGGTCACATCTTGGACTTGAGTCCCAGAAG
CATCTATTCTGGAATCTGGCTGATTCTACTATTTGTTAATAGGGAGACTCGGAGCTCGGGCTGGGCATAA
AAGTCAGGGCAGAGCCATCTATTGCTTACATTTGCTTCTGGGATCCAGATCTTTCGAAGCTAGCGCTACC
GGTCGCCACCATGGTGAGCAAGGGCGAGGAGCTGTTCACCGGGGTGGTGCCCATCCTGGTCGAGCTGGAC
GGCGACGTAAACGGCCACAAGTTCAGCGTGTCCGGCGAGGGCGAGGGCGATGCCACCTACGGCAAGCTGA
CCCTGAAGCTGATCTGCACCACCGGCAAGCTGCCCGTGCCCTGGCCCACCCTCGTGACCACCCTGGGCTA
CGGCGTGCAGTGCTTCGCCCGCTACCCCGACCACATGAAGCAGCACGACTTCTTCAAGTCCGCCATGCCC
GAAGGCTACGTCCAGGAGCGCACCATCTTCTTCAAGGACGACGGCAACTACAAGACCCGCGCCGAGGTGA
AGTTCGAGGGCGACACCCTGGTGAACCGCATCGAGCTGAAGGGCATCGACTTCAAGGAGGACGGCAACAT
CCTGGGGCACAAGCTGGAGTACAACTACAACAGCCACAACGTCTATATCACCGCCGACAAGCAGAAGAAC
GGCATCAAGGCCAACTTCAAGATCCGCCACAACATCGAGGACGGCGGCGTGCAGCTCGCCGACCACTACC
AGCAGAACACCCCCATCGGCGACGGCCCCGTGCTGCTGCCCGACAACCACTACCTGAGCTACCAGTCCAA
GCTGAGCAAAGACCCCAACGAGAAGCGCGATCACATGGTCCTGCTGGAGTTCGTGACCGCCGCCGGGATC
ACTCTCGGCATGGACGAGCTGTACAAGTAAGTCGACGGCGCGCCGCGGCCGCGAATTCGATATCATAATC
AACCTCTGGATTACAAAATTTGTGAAAGATTGACTGGTATTCTTAACTATGTTGCTCCTTTTACGCTATG
TGGATACGCTGCTTTAATGCCTTTGTATCATGCTATTGCTTCCCGTATGGCTTTCATTTTCTCCTCCTTG
TATAAATCCTGGTTAGTTCTTGCCACGGCGGAACTCATCGCCGCCTGCCTTGCCCGCTGCTGGACAGGGG
CTCGGCTGTTGGGCACTGACAATTCCGTGGCTCGAGAGATCTTCGACTGTGCCTTCTAGTTGCCAGCCAT
CTGTTGTTTGCCCCTCCCCCGTGCCTTCCTTGACCCTGGAAGGTGCCACTCCCACTGTCCTTTCCTAATA
AAATGAGGAAATTGCATCGCATTGTCTGAGTAGGTGTCATTCTATTCTGGGGGGTGGGGTGGGGCAGGAC
AGCAAGGGGGAGGATTGGGAAGACAATAGCAGGCATGAGATCTCACGTGCGGACCGAGCGGCCGCAGGAA
CCCCTAGTGATGGAGTTGGCCACTCCCTCTCTGCGCGCTCGCTCGCTCACTGAGGCCGGGCGACCAAAGG
TCGCCCGACGCCCGGGCTTTGCCCGGGCGGCCTCAGTGAGCGAGCGAGCGCGCAGCTGCCTGCAGGGGCG
CCTGATGCGGTATTTTCTCCTTACGCATCTGTGCGGTATTTCACACCGCATA
[95 nt withheld, positions 2293-2387]
T
[46 nt withheld, positions 2389-2434]
C
[141 nt withheld, positions 2436-2576]
CCTTTGACGTTGGAGTCCACGTTCTTT
[37 nt withheld, positions 2604-2640]
ACTCTATCTCGGGCTATTCTTTTGATTTATAAGGGATTTTGCCGATTTCGGTCTATTGGTTAAAAAATGA
GCTGATTTAACAAAAATTTAACGCGAATTTTAACAAAATATTAACGTTTACAATTTTATGGTGCACTCTC
AGTACAATCTGCTCTGATGCCGCATAGTTAAGCCAGCCCCGACACCCGCCAACACCCGCTGACGCGCCCT
GACGGGCTTGTCTGCTCCCGGCATCCGCTTACAGACAAGCTGTGACCGTCTCCGGGAGCTGCATGTGTCA
GAGGTTTTCACCGTCATCACCGAAACGCGCGAGACGAAAGGGCCTCGTGATACGCCTATTTTTATAGGTT
AATGTCATGATAATAATGGTTTCTTAGACGTCAGGTGGCACTTTTCGGGGAAATGTGCGCGGAACCCCTA
TTTGTTTATTTTTCTAAATACATTCAAATATGTATCCGCTCATGAGACAATAACCCTGATAAATGCTTCA
ATAATATTGAAAAAGGAAGAGTATGAGTATTCAACATTTCCGTGTCGCCCTTATTCCCTTTTTTGCGGCA
TTTTGCCTTCCTGTTTTTGCTCACCCAGAAACGCTGGTGAAAGTAAAAGATGCTGAAGATCAGTTGGGTG
CACGAGTGGGTTACATCGAACTGGATCTCAACAGCGGTAAGATCCTTGAGAGTTTTCGCCCCGAAGAACG
TTTTCCAATGATGAGCACTTTTAAAGTTCTGCTATGTGGCGCGGTATTATCCCGTATTGACGCCGGGCAA
GAGCAACTCGGTCGCCGCATACACTATTCTCAGAATGACTTGGTTGAGTACTCACCAGTCACAGAAAAGC
ATCTTACGGATGGCATGACAGTAAGAGAATTATGCAGTGCTGCCATAACCATGAGTGATAACACTGCGGC
CAACTTACTTCTGACAACGATCGGAGGACCGAAGGAGCTAACCGCTTTTTTGCACAACATGGGGGATCAT
GTAACTCGCCTTGATCGTTGGGAACCGGAGCTGAATGAAGCCATACCAAACGACGAGCGTGACACCACGA
TGCCTGTAGCAATGGCAACAACGTTGCGCAAACTATTAACTGGCGAACTACTTACTCTAGCTTCCCGGCA
ACAATTAATAGACTGGATGGAGGCGGATAAAGTTGCAGGACCACTTCTGCGCTCGGCCCTTCCGGCTGGC
TGGTTTATTGCTGATAAATCTGGAGCCGGTGAGCGTGGGTCTCGCGGTATCATTGCAGCACTGGGGCCAG
ATGGTAAGCCCTCCCGTATCGTAGTTATCTACACGACGGGGAGTCAGGCAACTATGGATGAACGAAATAG
ACAGATCGCTGAGATAGGTGCCTCACTGATTAAGCATTGGTAACTGTCAGACCAAGTTTACTCATATATA
CTTTAGATTGATTTAAAACTTCATTTTTAATTTAAAAGGATCTAGGTGAAGATCCTTTTTGATAATCTCA
TGACCAAAATCCCTTAACGTGAGTTTTCGTTCCACTGAGCGTCAGACCCCGTAGAAAAGATCAAAGGATC
TTCTTGAGATCCTTTTTTTCTGCGCGTAATCTGCTGCTTGCAAACAAAAAAACCACCGCTACCAGCGGTG
GTTTGTTTGCCGGATCAAGAGCTACCAACTCTTTTTCCGAAGGTAACTGGCTTCAGCAGAGCGCAGATAC
CAAATACTGTTCTTCTAGTGTAGCCGTAGTTAGGCCACCACTTCAAGAACTCTGTAGCACCGCCTACATA
CCTCGCTCTGCTAATCCTGTTACCAGTGGCTGCTGCCAGTGGCGATAAGTCGTGTCTTACCGGGTTGGAC
TCAAGACGATAGTTACCGGATAAGGCGCAGCGGTCGGGCTGAACGGGGGGTTCGTGCACACAGCCCAGCT
TGGAGCGAACGACCTACACCGAACTGAGATACCTACAGCGTGAGCTATGAGAAAGCGCCACGCTTCCCGA
AGGGAGAAAGGCGGACAGGTATCCGGTAAGCGGCAGGGTCGGAACAGGAGAGCGCACGAGGGAGCTTCCA
GGGGGAAACGCCTGGTATCTTTATAGTCCTGTCGGGTTTCGCCACCTCTGACTTGAGCGTCGATTTTTGT
GATGCTCGTCAGGGGGGCGGAGCCTATGGAAAAACGCCAGCAACGCGGCCTTTTTACGGTTCCTGGCCTT
TTGCTGGCCTTTTGCTCACATGT
Features (pLannotate 1.2.2; 14 found; start..end, strand, type, name):
     12..39      +  repeat_region  AAV2 ITR (fragment): inverted terminal repeat of adeno-associated virus serotype 2 inverted
     68..95      +  repeat_region  AAV2 ITR (fragment): inverted terminal repeat of adeno-associated virus serotype 2 inverted
    851..1567    +  CDS            SYFP2: SYFP2 is a basic (constitutively fluorescent) yellow fluorescent protein published in 2006, derived from Aequorea victoria. It is reported to be a very rapidly-maturing monomer with moderate acid sensitivity.
   1607..1764    +  misc_feature   WPRE (fragment): woodchuck hepatitis virus posttranscriptional regulatory element
   1770..1850    +  misc_feature   WPRE (fragment): woodchuck hepatitis virus posttranscriptional regulatory element
   1867..1978    +  polyA_signal   bGH poly(A) signal: bovine growth hormone polyadenylation signal
   2096..2236    +  repeat_region  AAV2 ITR: inverted terminal repeat of adeno-associated virus serotype 2 inverted
   2241..2292    -  misc_feature   bom (fragment): basis of mobility region from pBR322
   2311..2766    +  rep_origin     f1 ori (sequence partly withheld): f1 bacteriophage origin of replication; arrow indicates direction of (+) strand synthesis
   2767..2816    -  misc_feature   bom (fragment): basis of mobility region from pBR322
   2918..2953    -  CDS            rop (fragment): Rop protein, which maintains plasmids at low copy number; rop
   3048..3152    +  promoter       AmpR promoter: bla
   3153..4013    +  CDS            AmpR: β-lactamase; bla; confers resistance to ampicillin, carbenicillin, and related antibiotics
   4184..4772    +  rep_origin     ori: high-copy-number ColE1/pMB1/pBR322/pUC origin of replication
