[The description below was written by a language model from this plasmid's Addgene catalogue record and pLannotate feature annotations shown in this document.]
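Description:
AiP2030 - pAAV-AiE2604m-minBG-SYFP2-WPRE-BGHpA is an adeno-associated virus transfer plasmid built on a pAAV2 backbone, about 4.8 kb in the sequenced record. It belongs to a collection of enhancer AAV vectors developed for genetic access to cortical cell types. It is maintained in E. coli as a high-copy plasmid through a ColE1/pUC-type origin and selected with ampicillin via the β-lactamase gene and its native promoter. An f1 phage origin is also present, along with small remnants of pBR322 bom and rop sequences that are backbone leftovers rather than functional elements.

The payload lies between AAV2 inverted terminal repeats, which are the cis elements required for replication and packaging of the genome into AAV capsids. The right ITR is annotated in full, while the left one is detected only as short fragments, something often seen with these structured repeats in sequencing-derived annotations. Inside the ITRs, the AiE2604m enhancer is placed upstream of the minBG minimal promoter. Neither element was annotated in the feature table, but both presumably occupy the unannotated stretch preceding the reporter. A minimal promoter gives little expression on its own, so transcription depends on the enhancer, which is intended to restrict expression to specific populations of brain cells; the record does not say which populations. The reporter is SYFP2, a rapidly maturing monomeric yellow fluorescent protein derived from Aequorea victoria. It is followed by a WPRE, annotated as two fragments, to boost transcript stability and expression, and by the bovine growth hormone polyadenylation signal. The retained MluI and SgrAI cloning sites were used in assembling the construct. The vector is typically used to produce recombinant AAV for fluorescently labelling enhancer-defined cell types and assessing the enhancer's specificity.
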