Addgene plasmid #220695: AiP2030 - pAAV-AiE2604m-minBG-SYFP2-WPRE-BGHpA
Purpose: AiE2604m is an enhancer sequence, designed to drive AAV-mediated transgene expression in specific populations of brain cells
Depositing lab: Allen Institute for Brain Science & Bosiljka Tasic. Depositing organization: Allen Institute. Publication: A suite of enhancer AAVs and transgenic mouse lines for genetic access to cortical cell types. Ben-Simon Y, Hooper M, Narayan S, Daigle TL, Dwivedi D, Way SW, Oster A, Stafford DA, Mich JK, Taormina MJ, Martinez RA, Opitz-Araya X, Roth JR, Alexander JR, Allen S, Amster A, Arbuckle J, Ayala A, Baker PM, Bakken TE, Barcelli T, Barta S, Bendrick J, Bertagnolli D, Bielstein C, Bishwakarma P, Bowlus J, Boyer G, Brouner K, Casian B, Casper T, Chakka AB, Chakrabarty R, Chance RK, Chavan S, Clark M, Colbert K, Collman F, Daniel S, Departee M, DiValentin P, Donadio N, Dotson N, Egdorf T, Fliss T, Gabitto M, Garcia J, Gary A, Gasperini M, Gloe J, Goldy J, Gore BB, Graybuck L, Greisman N, Haeseleer F, Halterman C, Haradon Z, Hastings SD, Helback O, Ho W, Hockemeyer D, Huang C, Huff S, Hunker A, Johansen N, Jones D, Juneau Z, Kalmbach B, Kannan M, Khem S, Kussick E, Kutsal R, Larsen R, Lee C, Lee AY, Leibly M, Lenz GH, Li S, Liang E, Lusk N, Madigan Z, Malloy J, Malone J, McCue R, Melchor J, Mollenkopf T, Moosman S, Morin E, Newman D, Ng L, Ngo K, Omstead V, Otto S, Oyama A, Pena N, Pham T, Phillips E, Pom CA, Potekhina L, Ransford S, Ray PL, Rette D, Reynoldson C, Rimorin C, Rocha D, Ruiz A, Sanchez REA, Sawyer L, Sedeno-Cortes A, Sevigny JP, Shapovalova N, Shepard N, Shulga L, Sigler AR, Siverts L, Soliman S, Somasundaram S, Staats B, Stewart K, Szelenyi E, Tieu M, Trader C, Tran A, van Velthoven CTJ, Walker M, Wang Y, Weed N, Wirthlin M, Wood T, Wynalda B, Yao Z, Zhou T, Ariza J, Dee N, Reding M, Ronellenfitch K, Mufti S, Sunkin SM, Smith KA, Esposito L, Waters J, Thyagarajan B, Yao S, Lein ES, Zeng H, Levi BP, Ngai J, Ting JT, Tasic B. Cell. 2025 May 16:S0092-8674(25)00513-6. doi: 10.1016/j.cell.2025.05.002. PubMed 40403729.
Backbone
  Vector backbone: pAAV2
  Vector type: AAV
Growth in bacteria
  Bacterial resistance: Ampicillin, 100 μg/mL
  Growth temperature: 37°C
  Growth strain: NEB Stable
  Copy number: High Copy
Gene/Insert
  Gene/Insert name: SYFP2
  Species: Synthetic
  Promoter: minBG
  Cloning method: Gibson Cloning
Terms and licenses: Academic/Nonprofit Terms; Industry Terms: Not Available to Industry
Depositor comments: 5' Cloning Site: MluI (not destroyed), 3' Cloning Site: SgrAI (not destroyed). Please visit https://doi.org/10.1101/2024.06.10.597244 for bioRxiv preprint.
How to cite: AiP2030 - pAAV-AiE2604m-minBG-SYFP2-WPRE-BGHpA was a gift from Allen Institute for Brain Science & Bosiljka Tasic (Addgene plasmid # 220695 ; http://n2t.net/addgene:220695 ; RRID:Addgene_220695)
